>Addgene plasmid #99351 | pUC19-Cv3 | addgene full sequence | sequence record 205529 | Addgene NGS Result
TCGCGCGTTTCGGTGATGACGGTGAAAACCTCTGACACATGCAGCTCCCGGAGACGGTCACAGCTTGTCT
GTAAGCGGATGCCGGGAGCAGACAAGCCCGTCAGGGCGCGTCAGCGGGTGTTGGCGGGTGTCGGGGCTGG
CTTAACTATGCGGCATCAGAGCAGATTGTACTGAGAGTGCACCATATGCGGTGTGAAATACCGCACAGAT
GCGTAAGGAGAAAATACCGCATCAGGCGCCATTCGCCATTCAGGCTGCGCAACTGTTGGGAAGGGCGATC
GGTGCGGGCCTCTTCGCTATTACGCCAGCTGGCGAAAGGGGGATGTGCTGCAAGGCGATTAAGTTGGGTA
ACGCCAGGGTTTTCCCAGTCACGACGTTGTAAAACGACGGCCAGTGAATTCGAGCTCGGTACCCGGGGAT
CCTCTAGAGTCGACCTGCAGGTCGTCGTCCCCTCAAACTCTTGGGTGGAGAGGCTATTCGTTTAAGGTCA
CATCGCATGTAATTTACTTATTCTCTGTTGTTGAGCCACCCGGGCGCCAGATTTTGTTTAAAGCTTTGTC
TCTTAGTTTGTATAGACAGATTCAGAGTGCAAGGTTTCGTTCGCTCGTACCTGGTTTTCCCTGGTTCTTC
ACAGATAGGATTTGACTTTCTACAACACTTATGCGGCTTCCTACCCGTTTGAAGGCCGATACAGGTGCTG
CGCAAAATGCGGGCGAACATAGAGTATCAAAACAACGCCTTCTAATCTAGGAATATAGGGAAGATACGTA
TTTGCTACCATGCTTTCTTGGGTCATTAACGACCAACCTCTTTTCTTTTAAAGTAGGATTGCACAATGAA
TGAATACACGTGGTCCGATAACTGACCAAGTAACATGGTTATCACTCGATGTCCGCCAGACGTGTGCAAA
CCAACCCGGGAGTTACGTCACTAATCCTTCGCTACGTCGTGAAGATATTTACTTGTGAATATCGAGGGTA
ATAAGATAATAGACTGTGACTAGTATTGCCAGACTGTCGCTACCTGCAACACATAACTATCCTGAGGTTA
CTGCATAGTACTGATTACACCCGAGTCAAAATTTCTAACTTCTAACATGTACCTAGTAACCAGCTCAATA
ATTATGTCAGAATATAGCTCTGGGAACCCTCGGACAATTATGATACACGGTATTAATATCTTGCTTGCGT
TAGCCACTTCTCATCTTTGGATACCGATTCTATTTTGCATAGCAGTTCCTTTTACACATATAAGAATTTC
GCCATAGGTATGACCTACCCCAGATCGTCGATTATCTGCTGGAAAATTTATTTAACACTATGTTTCTCTC
CAGATGTGAGTATACACGATAAATAATACCTGGGTACCGGTTGGTGTTATTACCTTGTTTCTAAGTGCTT
AATCGGCGCTTAGTGATAAGGTTGTACTAGTCGACGCGTGGCCGCCAATTATTCTTGTCATAATTTGACT
TTGTTCTATATGACTATGATCTCCTGTCATCTCACCTATTGATGCCACCTTTTCAGCCTGCAGGCATGCA
AGCTTGGCGTAATCATGGTCATAGCTGTTTCCTGTGTGAAATTGTTATCCGCTCACAATTCCACACAACA
TACGAGCCGGAAGCATAAAGTGTAAAGCCTGGGGTGCCTAATGAGTGAGCTAACTCACATTAATTGCGTT
GCGCTCACTGCCCGCTTTCCAGTCGGGAAACCTGTCGTGCCAGCTGCATTAATGAATCGGCCAACGCGCG
GGGAGAGGCGGTTTGCGTATTGGGCGCTCTTCCGCTTCCTCGCTCACTGACTCGCTGCGCTCGGTCGTTC
GGCTGCGGCGAGCGGTATCAGCTCACTCAAAGGCGGTAATACGGTTATCCACAGAATCAGGGGATAACGC
AGGAAAGAACATGTGAGCAAAAGGCCAGCAAAAGGCCAGGAACCGTAAAAAGGCCGCGTTGCTGGCGTTT
TTCCATAGGCTCCGCCCCCCTGACGAGCATCACAAAAATCGACGCTCAAGTCAGAGGTGGCGAAACCCGA
CAGGACTATAAAGATACCAGGCGTTTCCCCCTGGAAGCTCCCTCGTGCGCTCTCCTGTTCCGACCCTGCC
GCTTACCGGATACCTGTCCGCCTTTCTCCCTTCGGGAAGCGTGGCGCTTTCTCATAGCTCACGCTGTAGG
TATCTCAGTTCGGTGTAGGTCGTTCGCTCCAAGCTGGGCTGTGTGCACGAACCCCCCGTTCAGCCCGACC
GCTGCGCCTTATCCGGTAACTATCGTCTTGAGTCCAACCCGGTAAGACACGACTTATCGCCACTGGCAGC
AGCCACTGGTAACAGGATTAGCAGAGCGAGGTATGTAGGCGGTGCTACAGAGTTCTTGAAGTGGTGGCCT
AACTACGGCTACACTAGAAGAACAGTATTTGGTATCTGCGCTCTGCTGAAGCCAGTTACCTTCGGAAAAA
GAGTTGGTAGCTCTTGATCCGGCAAACAAACCACCGCTGGTAGCGGTGGTTTTTTTGTTTGCAAGCAGCA
GATTACGCGCAGAAAAAAAGGATCTCAAGAAGATCCTTTGATCTTTTCTACGGGGTCTGACGCTCAGTGG
AACGAAAACTCACGTTAAGGGATTTTGGTCATGAGATTATCAAAAAGGATCTTCACCTAGATCCTTTTAA
ATTAAAAATGAAGTTTTAAATCAATCTAAAGTATATATGAGTAAACTTGGTCTGACAGTTACCAATGCTT
AATCAGTGAGGCACCTATCTCAGCGATCTGTCTATTTCGTTCATCCATAGTTGCCTGACTCCCCGTCGTG
TAGATAACTACGATACGGGAGGGCTTACCATCTGGCCCCAGTGCTGCAATGATACCGCGAGACCCACGCT
CACCGGCTCCAGATTTATCAGCAATAAACCAGCCAGCCGGAAGGGCCGAGCGCAGAAGTGGTCCTGCAAC
TTTATCCGCCTCCATCCAGTCTATTAATTGTTGCCGGGAAGCTAGAGTAAGTAGTTCGCCAGTTAATAGT
TTGCGCAACGTTGTTGCCATTGCTACAGGCATCGTGGTGTCACGCTCGTCGTTTGGTATGGCTTCATTCA
GCTCCGGTTCCCAACGATCAAGGCGAGTTACATGATCCCCCATGTTGTGCAAAAAAGCGGTTAGCTCCTT
CGGTCCTCCGATCGTTGTCAGAAGTAAGTTGGCCGCAGTGTTATCACTCATGGTTATGGCAGCACTGCAT
AATTCTCTTACTGTCATGCCATCCGTAAGATGCTTTTCTGTGACTGGTGAGTACTCAACCAAGTCATTCT
GAGAATAGTGTATGCGGCGACCGAGTTGCTCTTGCCCGGCGTCAATACGGGATAATACCGCGCCACATAG
CAGAACTTTAAAAGTGCTCATCATTGGAAAACGTTCTTCGGGGCGAAAACTCTCAAGGATCTTACCGCTG
TTGAGATCCAGTTCGATGTAACCCACTCGTGCACCCAACTGATCTTCAGCATCTTTTACTTTCACCAGCG
TTTCTGGGTGAGCAAAAACAGGAAGGCAAAATGCCGCAAAAAAGGGAATAAGGGCGACACGGAAATGTTG
AATACTCATACTCTTCCTTTTTCAATATTATTGAAGCATTTATCAGGGTTATTGTCTCATGAGCGGATAC
ATATTTGAATGTATTTAGAAAAATAAACAAATAGGGGTTCCGCGCACATTTCCCCGAAAAGTGCCACCTG
ACGTCTAAGAAACCATTATTATCATGACATTAACCTATAAAAATAGGCGTATCACGAGGCCCTTTCGTC
Features (pLannotate 1.2.2; 12 found; start..end, strand, type, name):
    137..236     +  misc_feature   bom (fragment): basis of mobility region from pBR322
    242..399     -  CDS            lacZα (fragment): LacZα fragment of β-galactosidase; lacZ fragment
    396..441     +  misc_feature   MCS (fragment): pUC18/19 multiple cloning site
   1527..1545    +  misc_feature   MCS (fragment): pUC18/19 multiple cloning site
   1582..1598    -  protein_bind   lac operator: The lac repressor binds to the lac operator to inhibit transcription in E. coli. This inhibition can be relieved by adding lactose or isopropyl-β-D-thiogalactopyranoside (IPTG). lac repressor encoded by lacI
   1606..1636    -  promoter       lac promoter: promoter for the E. coli lac operon
   1651..1672    -  protein_bind   CAP binding site: CAP binding activates transcription in the presence of cAMP. E. coli catabolite activator protein
   1685..1777    -  CDS            lacI (fragment): lac repressor; lacI; The lac repressor binds to the lac operator to inhibit transcription in E. coli. This inhibition can be relieved by adding lactose or isopropyl-β-D-thiogalactopyranoside (IPTG).
   1960..2548    -  rep_origin     ori: high-copy-number ColE1/pMB1/pBR322/pUC origin of replication
   2719..3579    -  CDS            AmpR: β-lactamase; bla; confers resistance to ampicillin, carbenicillin, and related antibiotics
   3580..3684    -  promoter       AmpR promoter: bla
   3779..35      +  CDS            rop (fragment) (across the origin): Rop protein, which maintains plasmids at low copy number; rop
