[The description below was written by a language model from this plasmid's Addgene catalogue record and pLannotate feature annotations shown in this document.]
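Description:
pUC19-Cv3 is a 3,779 bp derivative of the high-copy E. coli cloning vector pUC19 that carries a 1,087 bp fully synthetic insert. The insert is named "Line from The Crucible Act 3" (Cv3), which suggests a designed DNA sequence encoding a passage of text rather than a biological gene. The plasmid replicates from the pUC-type ColE1/pMB1 origin. It is selected with ampicillin through the β-lactamase gene (AmpR), which is driven by its native bla promoter. Although it is catalogued as a bacterial expression vector, the record names no protein product. The stated purpose is to act as a source of synthetic sequence for single-stranded DNA production.

The insert was cloned into the PstI site of the pUC19 polylinker, and PstI sites are retained on both sides, so the fragment can be excised again. In the feature table the multiple cloning site is split into two fragments separated by roughly 1.1 kb of unannotated sequence. This gap corresponds to the synthetic insert and interrupts the lacZα reading frame. The usual pUC regulatory elements sit next to the insert: the lac promoter, lac operator and CAP binding site, plus a short residual lacI fragment. The record gives them no functional role here. The short bom and rop fragments called by the annotation software are partial matches typical of pUC backbones, not functional elements.

The associated publication concerns in vitro synthesis of gene-length single-stranded DNA, so the plasmid most likely serves as a stable, clonally propagated double-stranded template. The custom sequence can be amplified or otherwise converted from it into a long single strand. The record does not give the specific method or any downstream application.
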