Addgene plasmid #99351: pUC19-Cv3
Purpose: Synthetic sequence for single-stranded DNA production
Depositing lab: Mark Bathe. Depositing organization: Massachusetts Institute of Technology. Publication: In vitro synthesis of gene-length single-stranded DNA. Veneziano R, Shepherd TR, Ratanalert S, Bellou L, Tao C, Bathe M. Sci Rep. 2018 Apr 25;8(1):6548. doi: 10.1038/s41598-018-24677-5. PubMed 29695837.
Backbone
  Vector backbone: pUC19
  Backbone manufacturer: New England Biolabs
  Backbone size w/o insert (bp): 2692
  Total vector size (bp): 3779
  Vector type: Bacterial Expression
Growth in bacteria
  Bacterial resistance: Ampicillin, 100 μg/mL
  Growth temperature: 37°C
  Growth strain: DH5alpha
  Copy number: High Copy
Gene/Insert
  Gene/Insert name: Line from The Crucible Act 3 (alt name: Cv3)
  Insert size (bp): 1087
  Cloning method: Restriction Enzyme; 5′ cloning site PstI (not destroyed); 3′ cloning site PstI (not destroyed)
  Sequencing primers: 5′ GTGCTGCAAGGCGATTAAGTTGG; 3′ CGCAATTAATGTGAGTTAGCTCAC
Terms and licenses: Academic/Nonprofit Terms; Industry Terms: Not Available to Industry
How to cite: pUC19-Cv3 was a gift from Mark Bathe (Addgene plasmid # 99351 ; http://n2t.net/addgene:99351 ; RRID:Addgene_99351)
